>Addgene plasmid #231129 | pBK-EcTrpRS(H14) | addgene full sequence | sequence record 458352 | Addgene NGS Result
CTTTTGCTGAGTTGAAGGATCCGCGGCCGCTCGGGTTGTCAGCCTGTCCCGCTTATAAGATCATACGCCG
TTATACGTTGTTTACGCTTTGAGGAATCCCATATGATGACTAAGCCCATCGTTTTTGCTGGCGCACAGCC
CTCAGGTGAATTGACCATTGGTAACTACATGGGTGCGCTGCGTCAGTGGGTAAACATGCAGGATGACTAC
CATTGCATTTACTGTATCGTTGACCAACACGCGATCACCGTGCGCCAGGATGCACAGAAGCTGCGTAAAG
CGACGCTGGATACGCTGGCCTTGTATCTGGCTTGTGGTATCGATCCTGAGAAAAGCACCATTTTTGTTCA
GTCCCACGTGCCGGAACATGCACAGTTAGGCTGGGCACTGAACTGCTATACCTACTTCGGCGAACTGAGT
CGCATGACGCAGTTTAAAGATAAATCTGCGCGTTATGCCGAGAACATCAACGCTGGTCTGTTTGACTATC
CGGTGCTGATGGCAGCGGACATCCTGCTGTATCAAACTAATCTGGGTCCTTGTGGTGAAGACCAGAAACA
GCACCTCGAACTGAGCCGCGATATTGCCCAGCGTTTCAACGCGCTGTATGGCGAGATCTTTAAGGTGCCG
GAGCCGTTTATTCCGAAATCTGGCGCGCGCGTAATGTCGCTGCTGGAGCCGACCAAGAAGATGTCCAAGT
CTGACGATAATCGCAATAACGTTATCGGCCTGCTGGAAGATCCGAAATCGGTAGTGAAGAAAATCAAACG
TGCGGTCACTGACTCCGACGAGCCGCCGGTAGTTCGCTACGATGTGCAGAACAAAGCGGGCGTTTCCAAC
CTGTTGGATATCCTTTCAGCGGTAACGGGCCAGAGCATCCCAGAACTGGAAAAACAGTTCGAAGGCAAGA
TGTATGGTCATCTGAAAGGTGAAGTGGCTGATGCCGTTTCCGGTATGCTGACTGAATTGCAGGAACGCTA
TCACCGTTTCCGCAACGATGAAGCCTTCCTGCAACAGGTGATGAAAGATGGCGCGGAAAAAGCCAGCGCG
CACGCTTCCCGTACGCTAAAAGCGGTGTACGAAGCGATTGGTTTTGTGGCGAAGCCGTAAGGTACCATGG
CTGCAGTTTCAAACGCTAAATTGCCTGATGCGCTACGCTTATCAGGCCTACATGATCTCTGCAATATATT
GAGTTTGCGTGCTTTTGTAGGCCGGATAAGGCGTTCACGCCGCATCCGGCAAGAAACAGCAAACAATCCA
AAACGCCGCGTTCAGCGGCGTTTTTTCTGCTTTTCTTCGCGAATTAATTCCGCTTCGCACATGTGAGCAA
AAGGCCAGCAAAAGGCCAGGAACCGTAAAAAGGCCGCGTTGCTGGCGTTTTTCCATAGGCTCCGCCCCCC
TGACGAGCATCACAAAAATCGACGCTCAAGTCAGAGGTGGCGAAACCCGACAGGACTATAAAGATACCAG
GCGTTTCCCCCTGGAAGCTCCCTCGTGCGCTCTCCTGTTCCGACCCTGCCGCTTACCGGATACCTGTCCG
CCTTTCTCCCTTCGGGAAGCGTGGCGCTTTCTCATAGCTCACGCTGTAGGTATCTCAGTTCGGTGTAGGT
CGTTCGCTCCAAGCTGGGCTGTGTGCACGAACCCCCCGTTCAGCCCGACCGCTGCGCCTTATCCGGTAAC
TATCGTCTTGAGTCCAACCCGGTAAGACACGACTTATCGCCACTGGCAGCAGCCACTGGTAACAGGATTA
GCAGAGCGAGGTATGTAGGCGGTGCTACAGAGTTCTTGAAGTGGTGGCCTAACTACGGCTACACTAGAAG
GACAGTATTTGGTATCTGCGCTCTGCTGAAGCCAGTTACCTTCGGAAAAAGAGTTGGTAGCTCTTGATCC
GGCAAACAAACCACCGCTGGTAGCGGTGGTTTTTTTGTTTGCAAGCAGCAGATTACGCGCAGAAAAAAAG
GATCTCAAGAAGATCCTTTGATCTTTTCTACGGGGTCTGACGCTCAGTGGAACGAAAACTCACGTTAAGG
GATTTTGGTCATGAACAATAAAACTGTCTGCTTACATAAACAGTAATACAAGGGGTGTTATGAGCCATAT
TCAACGGGAAACGTCTTGCTCGAGGCCGCGATTAAATTCCAACATGGATGCTGATTTATATGGGTATAAA
TGGGCTCGCGATAATGTCGGGCAATCAGGTGCGACAATCTATCGATTGTATGGGAAGCCCGATGCGCCAG
AGTTGTTTCTGAAACATGGCAAAGGTAGCGTTGCCAATGATGTTACAGATGAGATGGTCAGACTAAACTG
GCTGACGGAATTTATGCCTCTTCCGACCATCAAGCATTTTATCCGTACTCCTGATGATGCATGGTTACTC
ACCACTGCGATCCCCGGGAAAACAGCATTCCAGGTATTAGAAGAATATCCTGATTCAGGTGAAAATATTG
TTGATGCGCTGGCAGTGTTCCTGCGCCGGTTGCATTCGATTCCTGTTTGTAATTGTCCTTTTAACAGCGA
TCGCGTATTTCGTCTCGCTCAGGCGCAATCACGAATGAATAACGGTTTGGTTGATGCGAGTGATTTTGAT
GACGAGCGTAATGGCTGGCCTGTTGAACAAGTCTGGAAAGAAATGCATAAGCTTTTGCCATTCTCACCGG
ATTCAGTCGTCACTCATGGTGATTTCTCACTTGATAACCTTATTTTTGACGAGGGGAAATTAATAGGTTG
TATTGATGTTGGACGAGTCGGAATCGCAGACCGATACCAGGATCTTGCCATCCTATGGAACTGCCTCGGT
GAGTTTTCTCCTTCATTACAGAAACGGCTTTTTCAAAAATATGGTATTGATAATCCTGATATGAATAAAT
TGCAGTTTCATTTGATGCTCGATGAGTTTTTCTAATCAGAATTGGTTAATTGGTTGTAACACTGGCAGAG
CATTACGCTGACTTGACGGGACGGCGGCTTTGTTGAATAAATCGAA
Features (pLannotate 1.2.2; 3 found; start..end, strand, type, name):
    106..1107    +  CDS            trpS: SYW_ECOLI - Experimental evidence at protein level: Swiss-Prot protein existence level 1. Catalyzes the attachment of tryptophan to tRNA(Trp). Amino acylates tRNA(Trp) with both L- and D-tryptophan, although D-tryptophan is a poor substrate (PubMed:10918062). From Escherichia coli (strain K12).
   1380..1968    -  rep_origin     ori: high-copy-number ColE1/pMB1/pBR322/pUC origin of replication
   2090..2905    +  CDS            KanR: aminoglycoside phosphotransferase; aph(3')-Ia; confers resistance to kanamycin in bacteria or G418 (Geneticin®) in eukaryotes
