[The description below was written by a language model from this plasmid's Addgene catalogue record and pLannotate feature annotations shown in this document.]
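Description:
pBK-EcTrpRS(H14) is a small bacterial expression plasmid of about 3 kb, built on the pBK backbone, that carries an engineered variant of the E. coli tryptophanyl-tRNA synthetase (EcTrpRS, also called EcWRS). It replicates in E. coli from a high-copy ColE1/pUC-type origin and is selected with kanamycin through an aph(3')-Ia aminoglycoside phosphotransferase gene. The annotated sequence contains only three recognised features: the trpS coding sequence, the origin, and the kanamycin resistance gene.

The synthetase insert carries three substitutions, S8A, V144G and V146C, which define the H14 variant. According to the catalogue entry, it is transcribed from a weak glnS promoter. That promoter is not picked up in the automated feature table, but it would be expected in the short stretch upstream of the trpS open reading frame. No epitope or purification tags are recorded, and the restriction sites used for cloning are not stated.

The stated purpose is proteome-wide incorporation of tryptophan analogues. The mutant enzyme is expressed so that analogues are charged onto tRNA(Trp) and inserted at tryptophan positions throughout newly made proteins, rather than at a single reassigned codon. No tRNA gene is annotated on the plasmid, which is consistent with reliance on the host's own tRNA(Trp), although the record does not say so explicitly. The associated work concerns cell-selective, multiplexed bioorthogonal noncanonical amino acid tagging, in which only cells expressing the engineered synthetase label their nascent proteome for later detection or enrichment.
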