Addgene plasmid #231129: pBK-EcTrpRS(H14)
Purpose: Expresses mutant E. coli TrpRS from a weak glnS promoter for proteome-wide incorporation of tryptophan analogues.
Depositing lab: Abhishek Chatterjee. Depositing organization: Boston College. Publication: Cell-selective multiplexed bioorthogonal noncanonical amino acid tagging for nascent proteomics. Loynd C, Singha Roy SJ, Canarelli SE, Bak DW, Sundaresh B, Babbitz Z, van Opijnen T, Weerapana E, Chatterjee A. Nat Chem Biol. 2025 Oct 2. doi: 10.1038/s41589-025-02039-3. PubMed 41039161.
Backbone
  Vector backbone: pBK
  Vector type: Bacterial Expression
Growth in bacteria
  Bacterial resistance: Kanamycin, 50 μg/mL
  Growth temperature: 37°C
  Growth strain: DH5alpha
  Copy number: High Copy
Gene/Insert
  Gene/Insert name: E. coli tryptophanyl tRNA synthetase (alt name: EcWRS)
  Species: E. coli
  Mutation: S8A, V144G, V146C
  Cloning method: Restriction Enzyme; 5′ cloning site Unknown (unknown if destroyed); 3′ cloning site Unknown (unknown if destroyed)
Terms and licenses: Academic/Nonprofit Terms; Industry Terms: Not Available to Industry
How to cite: pBK-EcTrpRS(H14) was a gift from Abhishek Chatterjee (Addgene plasmid # 231129 ; http://n2t.net/addgene:231129 ; RRID:Addgene_231129)
